LOCUS       Exported 3719 bp ds-DNA circular SYN 12-MAY-2021
DEFINITION  synthetic circular DNA
ACCESSION   .
VERSION     .
KEYWORDS    pBJ1-human b2m
SOURCE      synthetic DNA construct
  ORGANISM  synthetic DNA construct
REFERENCE   1 (bases 1 to 3719)
  AUTHORS   Olson R, Huey-Tubman KE, Dulac C, Bjorkman PJ
  TITLE     Structure of a pheromone receptor-associated MHC molecule with an
            open and empty groove.
  JOURNAL   PLoS Biol. 2005 Aug . 3(8):e257.
  PUBMED    16089503
REFERENCE   2 (bases 1 to 3719)
  AUTHORS   .
  TITLE     Direct Submission
  JOURNAL   Exported May 12, 2021 from SnapGene Server 1.1.58
            http://www.snapgene.com
FEATURES             Location/Qualifiers
     source          1..3719
                     /organism="synthetic DNA construct"
                     /mol_type="other DNA"
     primer_bind     40..58
                     /label=pBRforEco
                     /note="pBR322 vectors, upsteam of EcoRI site, forward
                     primer"
     primer_bind     complement(128..148)
                     /label=pBABE 3'
                     /note="SV40 enhancer, reverse primer for pBABE vectors"
     promoter        133..746
                     /label=SR-alpha promoter
                     /note="hybrid promoter consisting of the SV40 early
                     promoter plus part of the long terminal repeat of human
                     T-lymphotrophic virus 1"
     rep_origin      313..448
                     /label=SV40 ori
                     /note="SV40 origin of replication"
     primer_bind     375..394
                     /label=SV40pro-F
                     /note="SV40 promoter/origin, forward primer"
     LTR             478..746
                     /label=5' LTR (truncated)
                     /note="truncated 5' long terminal repeat (LTR) from human
                     T-cell leukemia virus (HTLV) type 1"
     primer_bind     complement(1163..1179)
                     /label=SK primer
                     /note="common sequencing primer, one of multiple similar
                     variants"
     primer_bind     complement(1163..1179)
                     /label=pBluescriptSK
                     /note="For pBluescript vector"
     polyA_signal    1222..1356
                     /label=SV40 poly(A) signal
                     /note="SV40 polyadenylation signal"
     primer_bind     complement(1246..1265)
                     /label=EBV-rev
                     /note="SV40 polyA terminator, reverse primer"
     primer_bind     1300..1319
                     /label=SV40pA-R
                     /note="SV40 polyA, reverse primer"
     primer_bind     complement(1499..1521)
                     /label=pGEX 3'
                     /note="pGEX vectors, reverse primer"
     primer_bind     1662..1681
                     /label=pRS-marker
                     /note="pRS vectors, use to sequence yeast selectable
                     marker"
     primer_bind     complement(1796..1813)
                     /label=L4440
                     /note="L4440 vector, forward primer"
     rep_origin      complement(1967..2555)
                     /direction=LEFT
                     /label=ori
                     /note="high-copy-number ColE1/pMB1/pBR322/pUC origin of
                     replication"
     primer_bind     complement(2047..2066)
                     /label=pBR322ori-F
                     /note="pBR322 origin, forward primer"
     CDS             complement(2726..3586)
                     /codon_start=1
                     /gene="bla"
                     /product="beta-lactamase"
                     /label=AmpR
                     /note="confers resistance to ampicillin, carbenicillin, and
                     related antibiotics"
                     /translation="MSIQHFRVALIPFFAAFCLPVFAHPETLVKVKDAEDQLGARVGYI
                     ELDLNSGKILESFRPEERFPMMSTFKVLLCGAVLSRIDAGQEQLGRRIHYSQNDLVEYS
                     PVTEKHLTDGMTVRELCSAAITMSDNTAANLLLTTIGGPKELTAFLHNMGDHVTRLDRW
                     EPELNEAIPNDERDTTMPVAMATTLRKLLTGELLTLASRQQLIDWMEADKVAGPLLRSA
                     LPAGWFIADKSGAGERGSRGIIAALGPDGKPSRIVVIYTTGSQATMDERNRQIAEIGAS
                     LIKHW"
     primer_bind     3349..3368
                     /label=Amp-R
                     /note="Ampicillin resistance gene, reverse primer"
     promoter        complement(3587..3691)
                     /gene="bla"
                     /label=AmpR promoter
ORIGIN
        1 gtctaagaaa ccattattat catgacatta acctataaaa ataggcgtat cacgaggccc
       61 tttcgtcttc aagaattggt cgaccaattc tcatgtttga cagcttatca tcgataagct
      121 tggctgtgga atgtgtgtca gttagggtgt ggaaagtccc caggctcccc agcaggcaga
      181 agtatgcaaa gcatgcatct caattagtca gcaaccaggt gtggaaagtc cccaggctcc
      241 ccagcaggca gaagtatgca aagcatgcat ctcaattagt cagcaaccat agtcccgccc
      301 ctaactccgc ccatcccgcc cctaactccg cccagttccg cccattctcc gccccatggc
      361 tgactaattt tttttattta tgcagaggcc gaggccgcct cggcctctga gctattccag
      421 aagtagtgag gaggcttttt tggaggccta ggcttttgca aaaagctcct cgatcgaggg
      481 gctcgcatct ctccttcacg cgcccgccgc cctacctgag gccgccatcc acgccggttg
      541 agtcgcgttc tgccgcctcc cgcctgtggt gcctcctgaa ctgcgtccgc cgtctaggta
      601 agtttaaagc tcaggtcgag accgggcctt tgtccggcgc tcccttggag cctacctaga
      661 ctcagccggc tctccacgct ttgcctgacc ctgcttgctc aactctacgt ctttgtttcg
      721 ttttctgttc tgcgccgtta cagatccaag ctcctcgacc catgtctcgc tccgtggcct
      781 tagctgtgct cgcgctactc tctctttctg gcctggaggc tnnnnnnnnn nnnnnnnnnn
      841 nnnnnnnnnn nnnnnnnnnn nnnnnnnnnn nnnnnnnnnn nnnnnnnnnn nnnnnnnnnn
      901 nnnnnnnnnn nnnnnnnnnn nnnnnnnnnn nnnnnnnnnn nnnnnnnnnn nnnnnnnnnn
      961 nnnnnnnnnn nnnnnnnnnn nnnnnnnnnn nnnnnnnnnn nnnnnnnnnn nnnnnnnnnn
     1021 nnnnnnnnnn nnnnnnnnnn nnnnnnnnnn nnnnnnnnnn nnnnnnnnnn nnnnnnnnnn
     1081 nnnnnnnnnn nnnnnnnnnn nnnnnnnnnn nnnnnnnnta agcagcatca taagcttgat
     1141 atcgaattcc tgcagcccgg gggatccact agttctagag cggccgcgaa ttcgatatca
     1201 agcttatcga taccgtcgag ggatccagac atgataagat acattgatga gtttggacaa
     1261 accacaacta gaatgcagtg aaaaaaatgc tttatttgtg aaatttgtga tgctattgct
     1321 ttatttgtaa ccattataag ctgcaataaa caagttaaca acaacaattg cattcatttt
     1381 atgtttcagg ttcaggggga ggtgtgggag gttttttaaa gcaagtaaaa cctctacaaa
     1441 tgtggtatgg ctgattatga tccggctgcc tcgcgcgttt cggtgatgac ggtgaaaacc
     1501 tctgacacat gcagctcccg gagacggtca cagcttgtct gtaagcggat gccgggagca
     1561 gacaagcccg tcagggcgcg tcagcgggtg ttggcgggtg tcggggcgca gccatgaccc
     1621 agtcacgtag cgatagcgga gtgtatactg gcttaactat gcggcatcag agcagattgt
     1681 actgagagtg caccataggt cgaccggtcg accggtcgac cggtcgacct atgcggtgtg
     1741 aaataccgca cagatgcgta aggagaaaat accgcatcag gcgctcttcc gcttcctcgc
     1801 tcactgactc gctgcgctcg gtcgttcggc tgcggcgagc ggtatcagct cactcaaagg
     1861 cggtaatacg gttatccaca gaatcagggg ataacgcagg aaagaacatg tgagcaaaag
     1921 gccagcaaaa ggccaggaac cgtaaaaagg ccgcgttgct ggcgtttttc cataggctcc
     1981 gcccccctga cgagcatcac aaaaatcgac gctcaagtca gaggtggcga aacccgacag
     2041 gactataaag ataccaggcg tttccccctg gaagctccct cgtgcgctct cctgttccga
     2101 ccctgccgct taccggatac ctgtccgcct ttctcccttc gggaagcgtg gcgctttctc
     2161 atagctcacg ctgtaggtat ctcagttcgg tgtaggtcgt tcgctccaag ctgggctgtg
     2221 tgcacgaacc ccccgttcag cccgaccgct gcgccttatc cggtaactat cgtcttgagt
     2281 ccaacccggt aagacacgac ttatcgccac tggcagcagc cactggtaac aggattagca
     2341 gagcgaggta tgtaggcggt gctacagagt tcttgaagtg gtggcctaac tacggctaca
     2401 ctagaaggac agtatttggt atctgcgctc tgctgaagcc agttaccttc ggaaaaagag
     2461 ttggtagctc ttgatccggc aaacaaacca ccgctggtag cggtggtttt tttgtttgca
     2521 agcagcagat tacgcgcaga aaaaaaggat ctcaagaaga tcctttgatc ttttctacgg
     2581 ggtctgacgc tcagtggaac gaaaactcac gttaagggat tttggtcatg agattatcaa
     2641 aaaggatctt cacctagatc cttttaaatt aaaaatgaag ttttaaatca atctaaagta
     2701 tatatgagta aacttggtct gacagttacc aatgcttaat cagtgaggca cctatctcag
     2761 cgatctgtct atttcgttca tccatagttg cctgactccc cgtcgtgtag ataactacga
     2821 tacgggaggg cttaccatct ggccccagtg ctgcaatgat accgcgagac ccacgctcac
     2881 cggctccaga tttatcagca ataaaccagc cagccggaag ggccgagcgc agaagtggtc
     2941 ctgcaacttt atccgcctcc atccagtcta ttaattgttg ccgggaagct agagtaagta
     3001 gttcgccagt taatagtttg cgcaacgttg ttgccattgc tacaggcatc gtggtgtcac
     3061 gctcgtcgtt tggtatggct tcattcagct ccggttccca acgatcaagg cgagttacat
     3121 gatcccccat gttgtgcaaa aaagcggtta gctccttcgg tcctccgatc gttgtcagaa
     3181 gtaagttggc cgcagtgtta tcactcatgg ttatggcagc actgcataat tctcttactg
     3241 tcatgccatc cgtaagatgc ttttctgtga ctggtgagta ctcaaccaag tcattctgag
     3301 aatagtgtat gcggcgaccg agttgctctt gcccggcgtc aatacgggat aataccgcgc
     3361 cacatagcag aactttaaaa gtgctcatca ttggaaaacg ttcttcgggg cgaaaactct
     3421 caaggatctt accgctgttg agatccagtt cgatgtaacc cactcgtgca cccaactgat
     3481 cttcagcatc ttttactttc accagcgttt ctgggtgagc aaaaacagga aggcaaaatg
     3541 ccgcaaaaaa gggaataagg gcgacacgga aatgttgaat actcatactc ttcctttttc
     3601 aatattattg aagcatttat cagggttatt gtctcatgag cggatacata tttgaatgta
     3661 tttagaaaaa taaacaaata ggggttccgc gcacatttcc ccgaaaagtg ccacctgac
//
