[The description below was written by a language model from this plasmid's Addgene catalogue record and the feature table of its GenBank file.]
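Description:
pBJ1-human b2m is a small mammalian expression plasmid (3,719 bp in the held sequence record) built on the pBJ1 backbone and carrying the human beta-2-microglobulin (B2M) cDNA, an insert of about 370 bp introduced by restriction cloning. It is propagated in E. coli through a high-copy ColE1/pUC-type origin and selected with ampicillin via the beta-lactamase gene and its own promoter. No mammalian selection marker is annotated, so the plasmid appears suited to transient expression or to co-transfection with a separately selectable construct.

Expression is driven by the SR-alpha promoter, a strong hybrid element that joins the SV40 early promoter and enhancer to part of the HTLV-1 long terminal repeat. An SV40 polyadenylation signal lies downstream. The feature table does not annotate the B2M coding sequence itself, but the unannotated gap between the end of the promoter and the poly(A) signal is the right size and position to hold it. The SV40 origin embedded in the promoter allows episomal amplification in cells that supply large T antigen, such as COS cells. No epitope tags or reporters are recorded.

Beta-2-microglobulin is the invariant light chain that pairs with MHC class I and class I-like heavy chains and is needed for their proper folding and secretion or surface expression. The associated publication concerns the structure of a pheromone receptor-associated MHC molecule, which suggests the plasmid was used to supply the light chain alongside a heavy-chain construct for recombinant protein production. The record does not describe the specific use.
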