Addgene plasmid #12099: pBJ1-human b2m
Depositing lab: Pamela Bjorkman. Depositing organization: California Institute of Technology. Publication: Structure of a pheromone receptor-associated MHC molecule with an open and empty groove. Olson R, Huey-Tubman KE, Dulac C, Bjorkman PJ. PLoS Biol. 2005 Aug . 3(8):e257. 10.1371/journal.pbio.0030257 PubMed 16089503.
Backbone
  Vector backbone: pBJ1
  Backbone manufacturer: unknown
  Backbone size w/o insert (bp): 3500
  Vector type: Mammalian Expression
Growth in bacteria
  Bacterial resistance: Ampicillin, 100 μg/mL
  Growth temperature: 37°C
  Growth strain: DH5alpha
  Copy number: Unknown
Gene/Insert
  Gene/Insert name: human beta-2-microglobulin (alt name: human b2m)
  Species: H. sapiens (human)
  Insert size (bp): 370
  GenBank ID: BC064910
  Entrez Gene: B2M (a.k.a. IMD43)
  Cloning method: Restriction Enzyme
  Sequencing primers: 5′ 5' ATC TTA TCA TgT CTg gAT CCC 3'; 3′ unknown
Terms and licenses: Academic/Nonprofit Terms; Industry Terms: Not Available to Industry
How to cite: pBJ1-human b2m was a gift from Pamela Bjorkman (Addgene plasmid # 12099 ; http://n2t.net/addgene:12099 ; RRID:Addgene_12099)
