>Addgene plasmid #12099 | pBJ1-human b2m | addgene partial sequence | sequence record 18688 | 12099 with EBVrev
GTATCGATAAGCTTGATATCGAATTCGCGGCCGCTCTAGAACTAGTGGATCCCCCGGGCTGCAGGAATTC
GATATCAAGCTTATGATGCTGCTTA
[297 nt withheld, positions 96-392]
AGCCTCCAGGCCAGAAAGAGAGAGTAGCGCGAGCACAGCTAAGGCCACGGAGCGAGACATGGGTCGAGGA
GCTTGGATCTGTAACGGCGCAGAACAGAAAACGAAACAAAGACGTAGAGTTGAGCAAGCAGGGTCAGGCA
AAGCGTGGAGAGCCGGCTGAGTCTAGGTAGGCTCCAAGGGAGCGCCGGACAAAGGCCCGGTCTCGACCTG
AGCTTTAAACTTACCTAGACGGCGGACGCAGTTCAGGAGGCACCACAGGCGGGAGGCGGCAGAACGCGAC
TCAACCGGCGTGGATGGCGGCCTCAGGTAGGGCGGCGGGCGCGTGAAGGAGAGATGCGAGCCCCTCGATC
GAGGAGCTTTTTGCAAAAGCCTAGGCCTCCAAAAAAGCCTCCTCACTACTTCT
